>Addgene plasmid #213860 | pGWB602-mCherry-sfGFP | addgene full sequence | sequence record 425325 | Addgene NGS Result
GGGGACGTCCCCAGCTCGGTACCCCCTCCTGGGCACGGTCGTACGCGATCCGCCGCGGTTCCACCTCACC
ATTGCGGGTATGCCAGTTGAGTTCGATGAGTTCCCGTACCAGCTCCAACTCGGGCGATGCCACGCGCACT
CCGTTCAGATCTCGGTGACGGGCAGGACCGGACGGGGCGGTACCGGCAGGCTGAAGTCCAGCTGCCAGAA
ACCCACGTCATGCCAGTTCCCGTGCTTGAAGCCGGCCGCCCGCAGCATGCCGCGGGGGGCATATCCGAGC
GCCTCGTGCATGCGCACGCTCGGGTCGTTGGGCAGCCCGATGACAGCGACCACGCTCTTGAAGCCCTGTG
CCTCCAGGGACTTCAGCAGGTGGGTGTAGAGCGTGGAGCCCAGTCCCGTCCGCTGGTGGCGGGGGGAGAC
GTACACGGTCGACTCGGCCGTCCAGTCGTAGGCGTTGCGTGCCTTCCAGGGGCCCGCGTAGGCGATGCCG
GCGACCTCGCCGTCCACCTCGGCGACGAGCCAGGGATAGCGCTCCCGCAGACGGACGAGGTCGTCCGTCC
ACTCCTGCGGTTCCTGCGGCTCGGTACGGAAGTTGACCGTGCTTGTCTCGATGTAGTGGTTGACGATGGT
GCAGACCGCCGGCATGTCCGCCTCGGTGGCACGGCGGATGTCGGCCGGGCGTCGTTCTGGGCTCATATCT
TATTGCCCCCCGGGATCAGATCTGGATTGAGAGTGAATATGAGACTCTAATTGGATACCGAGGGGAATTT
ATGGAACGTCAGTGGAGCATTTTTGACAAGAAATATTTGCTAGCTGATAGTGACCTTAGGCGACTTTTGA
ACGCGCAATAATGGTTTCTGACGTATGTGCTTAGCTCATTAAACTCCAGAAACCCGCGGCTGAGTGGCTC
CTTCAACGTTGCGGTTCTGTCAGTTCCAAACGTAAAACGGCTTGTCCCGCGTCATCGGCGGGGGTCATAA
CGTGACTCCCTTAATTCTCCGCTCATGATCTTGATCCCCTGCGCCATCAGATCCTTGGCGGCAAGAAAGC
CATCCAGTTTACTTTGCAGGGCTTCCCAACCTTACCAGAGGGCGCCCCAGCTGGCAATTCCGGTTCGCTT
GCTGTCCATAAAACCGCCCAGTCTAGCTATCGCCATGTAAGCCCACTGCAAGCTACCTGCTTTCTCTTTG
CGCTTGCGTTTTCCCTTGTCCAGATAGCCCAGTAGCTGACATTCATCCGGGGTCAGCACCGTTTCTGCGG
ACTGGCTTTCTACGTGTTCCGCTTCCTTTAGCAGCCCTTGCGCCCTGAGTGCTTGCGGCAGCGTGAAGCT
GATCCGTCGAGATTAATAGAAATAAATTCAGCCTAATTCGGCGTTAATTCAGTACATTAAAAACGTCCGC
AATGTGTTATTAAGTTGTCTAAGCGTCAATTTGTTTACACCACAATATATCCTGCCACCAGCCAGCCAAC
AGCTCCCCGACCGGCAGCTCGGCACAAAATCACCACTCGATACAGGCAGCCCATCAGTCCGGGACGGCGT
CAGCGGGAGAGCCGTTGTAAGGCGGCAGACTTTGCTCATGTTACCGATGCTATTCGGAAGAACGGCAACT
AAGCTGCCGGGTTTGAAACACGGATGATCTCGCGGAGGGTAGCATGTTGATTGTAACGATGACAGAGCGT
TGCTGCCTGTGATCAATTCGGGCACGAACCCAGTGGACATAAGCCTGTTCGGTTCGTAAGCTGTAATGCA
AGTAGCGTATGCGCTCACGCAACTGGTCCAGAACCTTGACCGAACGCAGCGGTGGTAACGGCGCAGTGGC
GGTTTTCATGGCTTGTTATGACTGTTTTTTTGGGGTACAGTCTATGCCTCGGGCATCCAAGCAGCAAGCG
CGTTACGCCGTGGGTCGATGTTTGATGTTATGGAGCAGCAACGATGTTACGCAGCAGGGCAGTCGCCCTA
AAACAAAGTTAAACATCATGGGGGAAGCGGTGATCGCCGAAGTATCGACTCAACTATCAGAGGTAGTTGG
CGTCATCGAGCGCCATCTCGAACCGACGTTGCTGGCCGTACATTTGTACGGCTCCGCAGTGGATGGCGGC
CTGAAGCCACACAGTGATATTGATTTGCTGGTTACGGTGACCGTAAGGCTTGATGAAACAACGCGGCGAG
CTTTGATCAACGACCTTTTGGAAACTTCGGCTTCCCCTGGAGAGAGCGAGATTCTCCGCGCTGTAGAAGT
CACCATTGTTGTGCACGACGACATCATTCCGTGGCGTTATCCAGCTAAGCGCGAACTGCAATTTGGAGAA
TGGCAGCGCAATGACATTCTTGCAGGTATCTTCGAGCCAGCCACGATCGACATTGATCTGGCTATCTTGC
TGACAAAAGCAAGAGAACATAGCGTTGCCTTGGTAGGTCCAGCGGCGGAGGAACTCTTTGATCCGGTTCC
TGAACAGGATCTATTTGAGGCGCTAAATGAAACCTTAACGCTATGGAACTCGCCGCCCGACTGGGCTGGC
GATGAGCGAAATGTAGTGCTTACGTTGTCCCGCATTTGGTACAGCGCAGTAACCGGCAAAATCGCGCCGA
AGGATGTCGCTGCCGACTGGGCAATGGAGCGCCTGCCGGCCCAGTATCAGCCCGTCATACTTGAAGCTAG
ACAGGCTTATCTTGGACAAGAAGAAGATCGCTTGGCCTCGCGCGCAGATCAGTTGGAAGAATTTGTCCAC
TACGTGAAAGGCGAGATCACCAAGGTAGTCGGCAAATAATGTCTAGCTAGAAATTCGTTCAAGCCGACGC
CGCTTCGCGGCGCGGCTTAACTCAAGCGTTAGATGCACTAAGCACATAATTGCTCACAGCCAAACTATCA
GGTCAAGTCTGCTTTTATTATTTTTAAGCGTGCATAATAAGCCCTACACAAATTGGGAGATATATCATGC
ATGACCAAAATCCCTTAACGTGAGTTTTCGTTCCACTGAGCGTCAGACCCCGTAGAAAAGATCAAAGGAT
CTTCTTGAGATCCTTTTTTTCTGCGCGTAATCTGCTGCTTGCAAACAAAAAAACCACCGCTACCAGCGGT
GGTTTGTTTGCCGGATCAAGAGCTACCAACTCTTTTTCCGAAGGTAACTGGCTTCAGCAGAGCGCAGATA
CCAAATACTGTCCTTCTAGTGTAGCCGTAGTTAGGCCACCACTTCAAGAACTCTGTAGCACCGCCTACAT
ACCTCGCTCTGCTAATCCTGTTACCAGTGGCTGCTGCCAGTGGCGATAAGTCGTGTCTTACCGGGTTGGA
CTCAAGACGATAGTTACCGGATAAGGCGCAGCGGTCGGGCTGAACGGGGGGTTCGTGCACACAGCCCAGC
TTGGAGCGAACGACCTACACCGAACTGAGATACCTACAGCGTGAGCTATGAGAAAGCGCCACGCTTCCCG
AAGGGAGAAAGGCGGACAGGTATCCGGTAAGCGGCAGGGTCGGAACAGGAGAGCGCACGAGGGAGCTTCC
AGGGGGAAACGCCTGGTATCTTTATAGTCCTGTCGGGTTTCGCCACCTCTGACTTGAGCGTCGATTTTTG
TGATGCTCGTCAGGGGGGCGGAGCCTATGGAAAAACGCCAGCAACGCGGCCTTTTTACGGTTCCTGGCCT
TTTGCTGGCCTTTTGCTCACATGTTCTTTCCTGCGTTATCCCCTGATTCTGTGGATAACCGTATTACCGC
CTTTGAGTGAGCTGATACCGCTCGCCGCAGCCGAACGACCGAGCGCAGCGAGTCAGTGAGCGAGGAAGCG
GAAGAGCGCCTGATGCGGTATTTTCTCCTTACGCATCTGTGCGGTATTTCACACCGCATATGGTGCACTC
TCAGTACAATCTGCTCTGATGCCGCATAGTTAAGCCAGTATACACTCCGCTATCGCTACGTGACTGGGTC
ATGGCTGCGCCCCGACACCCGCCAACACCCGCTGACGCGCCCTGACGGGCTTGTCTGCTCCCGGCATCCG
CTTACAGACAAGCTGTGACCGTCTCCGGGAGCTGCATGTGTCAGAGGTTTTCACCGTCATCACCGAAACG
CGCGAGGCAGGGTGCCTTGATGTGGGCGCCGGCGGTCGAGTGGCGACGGCGCGGCTTGTCCGCGCCCTGG
TAGATTGCCTGGCCGTAGGCCAGCCATTTTTGAGCGGCCAGCGGCCGCGATAGGCCGACGCGAAGCGGCG
GGGCGTAGGGAGCGCAGCGACCGAAGGGTAGGCGCTTTTTGCAGCTCTTCGGCTGTGCGCTGGCCAGACA
GTTATGCACAGGCCAGGCGGGTTTTAAGAGTTTTAATAAGTTTTAAAGAGTTTTAGGCGGAAAAATCGCC
TTTTTTCTCTTTTATATCAGTCACTTACATGTGTGACCGGTTCCCAATGTACGGCTTTGGGTTCCCAATG
TACGGGTTCCGGTTCCCAATGTACGGCTTTGGGTTCCCAATGTACGTGCTATCCACAGGAAAGAGACCTT
TTCGACCTTTTTCCCCTGCTAGGGCAATTTGCCCTAGCATCTGCTCCGTACATTAGGAACCGGCGGATGC
TTCGCCCTCGATCAGGTTGCGGTAGCGCATGACTAGGATCGGGCCAGCCTGCCCCGCCTCCTCCTTCAAA
TCGTACTCCGGCAGGTCATTTGACCCGATCAGCTTGCGCACGGTGAAACAGAACTTCTTGAACTCTCCGG
CGCTGCCACTGCGTTCGTAGATCGTCTTGAACAACCATCTGGCTTCTGCCTTGCCTGCGGCGCGGCGTGC
CAGGCGGTAGAGAAAACGGCCGATGCCGGGATCGATCAAAAAGTAATCGGGGTGAACCGTCAGCACGTCC
GGGTTCTTGCCTTCTGTGATCTCGCGGTACATCCAATCAGCTAGCTCGATCTCGATGTACTCCGGCCGCC
CGGTTTCGCTCTTTACGATCTTGTAGCGGCTAATCAAGGCTTCACCCTCGGATACCGTCACCAGGCGGCC
GTTCTTGGCCTTCTTCGTACGCTGCATGGCAACGTGCGTGGTGTTTAACCGAATGCAGGTTTCTACCAGG
TCGTCTTTCTGCTTTCCGCCATCGGCTCGCCGGCAGAACTTGAGTACGTCCGCAACGTGTGGACGGAACA
CGCGGCCGGGCTTGTCTCCCTTCCCTTCCCGGTATCGGTTCATGGATTCGGTTAGATGGGAAACCGCCAT
CAGTACCAGGTCGTAATCCCACACACTGGCCATGCCGGCCGGCCCTGCGGAAACCTCTACGTGCCCGTCT
GGAAGCTCGTAGCGGATCACCTCGCCAGCTCGTCGGTCACGCTTCGACAGACGGAAAACGGCCACGTCCA
TGATGCTGCGACTATCGCGGGTGCCCACGTCATAGAGCATCGGAACGAAAAAATCTGGTTGCTCGTCGCC
CTTGGGCGGCTTCCTAATCGACGGCGCACCGGCTGCCGGCGGTTGCCGGGATTCTTTGCGGATTCGATCA
GCGGCCGCTTGCCACGATTCACCGGGGCGTGCTTCTGCCTCGATGCGTTGCCGCTGGGCGGCCTGCGCGG
CCTTCAACTTCTCCACCAGGTCATCACCCAGCGCCGCGCCGATTTGTACCGGGCCGGATGGTTTGCGACC
GCTCACGCCGATTCCTCGGGCTTGGGGGTTCCAGTGCCATTGCAGGGCCGGCAGACAACCCAGCCGCTTA
CGCCTGGCCAACCGCCCGTTCCTCCACACATGGGGCATTCCACGGCGTCGGTGCCTGGTTGTTCTTGATT
TTCCATGCCGCCTCCTTTAGCCGCTAAAATTCATCTACTCATTTATTCATTTGCTCATTTACTCTGGTAG
CTGCGCGATGTATTCAGATAGCAGCTCGGTAATGGTCTTGCCTTGGCGTACCGCGTACATCTTCAGCTTG
GTGTGATCCTCCGCCGGCAACTGAAAGTTGACCCGCTTCATGGCTGGCGTGTCTGCCAGGCTGGCCAACG
TTGCAGCCTTGCTGCTGCGTGCGCTCGGACGGCCGGCACTTAGCGTGTTTGTGCTTTTGCTCATTTTCTC
TTTACCTCATTAACTCAAATGAGTTTTGATTTAATTTCAGCGGCCAGCGCCTGGACCTCGCGGGCAGCGT
CGCCCTCGGGTTCTGATTCAAGAACGGTTGTGCCGGCGGCGGCAGTGCCTGGGTAGCTCACGCGCTGCGT
GATACGGGACTCAAGAATGGGCAGCTCGTACCCGGCCAGCGCCTCGGCAACCTCACCGCCGATGCGCGTG
CCTTTGATCGCCCGCGACACGACAAAGGCCGCTTGTAGCCTTCCATCCGTGACCTCAATGCGCTGCTTAA
CCAGCTCCACCAGGTCGGCGGTGGCCCATATGTCGTAAGGGCTTGGCTGCACCGGAATCAGCACGAAGTC
GGCTGCCTTGATCGCGGACACAGCCAAGTCCGCCGCCTGGGGCGCTCCGTCGATCACTACGAAGTCGCGC
CGGCCGATGGCCTTCACGTCGCGGTCAATCGTCGGGCGGTCGATGCCGACAACGGTTAGCGGTTGATCTT
CCCGCACGGCCGCCCAATCGCGGGCACTGCCCTGGGGATCGGAATCGACTAACAGAACATCGGCCCCGGC
GAGTTGCAGGGCGCGGGCTAGATGGGTTGCGATGGTCGTCTTGCCTGACCCGCCTTTCTGGTTAAGTACA
GCGATAACCTTCATGCGTTCCCCTTGCGTATTTGTTTATTTACTCATCGCATCATATACGCAGCGACCGC
ATGACGCAAGCTGTTTTACTCAAATACACATCACCTTTTTAGACGGCGGCGCTCGGTTTCTTCAGCGGCC
AAGCTGGCCGGCCAGGCCGCCAGCTTGGCATCAGACAAACCGGCCAGGATTTCATGCAGCCGCACGGTTG
AGACGTGCGCGGGCGGCTCGAACACGTACCCGGCCGCGATCATCTCCGCCTCGATCTCTTCGGTAATGAA
AAACGGTTCGTCCTGGCCGTCCTGGTGCGGTTTCATGCTTGTTCCTCTTGGCGTTCATTCTCGGCGGCCG
CCAGGGCGTCGGCCTCGGTCAATGCGTCCTCACGGAAGGCACCGCGCCGCCTGGCCTCGGTGGGCGTCAC
TTCCTCGCTGCGCTCAAGTGCGCGGTACAGGGTCGAGCGATGCACGCCAAGCAGTGCAGCCGCCTCTTTC
ACGGTGCGGCCTTCCTGGTCGATCAGCTCGCGGGCGTGCGCGATCTGTGCCGGGGTGAGGGTAGGGCGGG
GGCCAAACTTCACGCCTCGGGCCTTGGCGGCCTCGCGCCCGCTCCGGGTGCGGTCGATGATTAGGGAACG
CTCGAACTCGGCAATGCCGGCGAACACGGTCAACACCATGCGGCCGGCCGGCGTGGTGGTGTCGGCCCAC
GGCTCTGCCAGGCTACGCAGGCCCGCGCCGGCCTCCTGGATGCGCTCGGCAATGTCCAGTAGGTCGCGGG
TGCTGCGGGCCAGGCGGTCTAGCCTGGTCACTGTCACAACGTCGCCAGGGCGTAGGTGGTCAAGCATCCT
GGCCAGCTCCGGGCGGTCGCGCCTGGTGCCGGTGATCTTCTCGGAAAACAGCTTGGTGCAGCCGGCCGCG
TGCAGTTCGGCCCGTTGGTTGGTCAAGTCCTGGTCGTCGGTGCTGACGCGGGCATAGCCCAGCAGGCCAG
CGGCGGCGCTCTTGTTCATGGCGTAATGTCTCCGGTTCTAGTCGCAAGTATTCTACTTTATGCGACTAAA
ACACGCGACAAGAAAACGCCAGGAAAAGGGCAGGGCGGCAGCCTGTCGCGTAACTTAGGACTTGTGCGAC
ATGTCGTTTTCAGAAGACGGCTGCACTGAACGTCAGAAGCCGACTGCACTATAGCAGCGGAGGGGTTGGA
TCAAAGTACTTTGATCCCGAGGGGAACCCTGTGGTTGGCATGCACATACAAATGGACGAACGGATAAACC
TTTTCACGCCCTTTTAAATATCCGATTATTCTAATAAACGCTCTTTTCTCTTAGGTTTACCCGCCAATAT
ATCCTGTCAAACACTGATAGTTTAAACTGAAGGCGGGAAACGACAATCTGATCCAAGCTCAAGCTGCTCT
AGCATTCGCCATTCAGGCTGCGCAACTGTTGGGAAGGGCGATCGGTGCGGGCCTCTTCGCTATTACGCCA
GCTGGCGAAAGGGGGATGTGCTGCAAGGCGATTAAGTTGGGTAACGCCAGGGTTTTCCCAGTCACGACGT
TGTAAAACGACGGCCAGTGCCAAGCTTGCATGCCTGCAGGTCCCCAGATTAGCCTTTTCAATTTCAGAAA
GAATGCTAACCCACAGATGGTTAGAGAGGCTTACGCAGCAGGTCTCATCAAGACGATCTACCCGAGCAAT
AATCTCCAGGAAATCAAATACCTTCCCAAGAAGGTTAAAGATGCAGTCAAAAGATTCAGGACTAACTGCA
TCAAGAACACAGAGAAAGATATATTTCTCAAGATCAGAAGTACTATTCCAGTATGGACGATTCAAGGCTT
GCTTCACAAACCAAGGCAAGTAATAGAGATTGGAGTCTCTAAAAAGGTAGTTCCCACTGAATCAAAGGCC
ATGGAGTCAAAGATTCAAATAGAGGACCTAACAGAACTCGCCGTAAAGACTGGCGAACAGTTCATACAGA
GTCTCTTACGACTCAATGACAAGAAGAAAATCTTCGTCAACATGGTGGAGCACGACACACTTGTCTACTC
CAAAAATATCAAAGATACAGTCTCAGAAGACCAAAGGGCAATTGAGACTTTTCAACAAAGGGTAATATCC
GGAAACCTCCTCGGATTCCATTGCCCAGCTATCTGTCACTTTATTGTGAAGATAGTGGAAAAGGAAGGTG
GCTCCTACAAATGCCATCATTGCGATAAAGGAAAGGCCATCGTTGAAGATGCCTCTGCCGACAGTGGTCC
CAAAGATGGACCCCCACCCACGAGGAGCATCGTGGAAAAAGAAGACGTTCCAACCACGTCTTCAAAGCAA
GTGGATTGATGTGATATCTCCACTGACGTAAGGGATGACGCACAATCCCACTATCCTTCGCAAGACCCTT
CCTCTATATAAGGAAGTTCATTTCATTTGGAGAGAACACGGGGGACTCTAGAGTTATCAACAAGTTTGTA
CAAAAAAGCAGGCTTTAAAGGAACCAATTCAGTCGACATGGTGAGCAAGGGCGAGGAGGATAACATGGCC
ATCATCAAGGAGTTCATGCGCTTCAAGGTGCACATGGAGGGCTCCGTGAACGGCCACGAGTTCGAGATCG
AGGGCGAGGGCGAGGGCCGCCCCTACGAGGGCACCCAGACCGCCAAGCTGAAGGTGACCAAGGGTGGCCC
CCTGCCCTTCGCCTGGGACATCCTGTCCCCTCAGTTCATGTACGGCTCCAAGGCCTACGTGAAGCACCCC
GCCGACATCCCCGACTACTTGAAGCTGTCCTTCCCCGAGGGCTTCAAGTGGGAGCGCGTGATGAACTTCG
AGGACGGCGGCGTGGTGACCGTGACCCAGGACTCCTCCCTGCAGGACGGCGAGTTCATCTACAAGGTGAA
GCTGCGCGGCACCAACTTCCCCTCCGACGGCCCCGTAATGCAGAAGAAGACCATGGGCTGGGAGGCCTCC
TCCGAGCGGATGTACCCCGAGGACGGCGCCCTGAAGGGCGAGATCAAGCAGAGGCTGAAGCTGAAGGACG
GCGGCCACTACGACGCTGAGGTCAAGACCACCTACAAGGCCAAGAAGCCCGTGCAGCTGCCCGGCGCCTA
CAACGTCAACATCAAGTTGGACATCACCTCCCACAACGAGGACTACACCATCGTGGAACAGTACGAACGC
GCCGAGGGCCGCCACTCCACCGGCGGCATGGACGAGCTGTACAAGGGAGGCTCTGGAGGCATGGTGAGCA
AGGGCGAGGAGCTGTTCACCGGGGTGGTGCCCATCCTGGTCGAGCTGGACGGCGACGTAAACGGCCACAA
GTTCAGCGTGAGAGGCGAGGGCGAGGGCGATGCCACCAACGGCAAGCTGACCCTGAAGTTCATCTGCACC
ACCGGCAAGCTGCCCGTGCCCTGGCCCACCCTCGTGACCACCCTGACCTACGGCGTGCAGTGCTTCAGCC
GCTACCCCGACCACATGAAGCAGCACGACTTCTTCAAGTCCGCCATGCCCGAAGGCTACGTCCAGGAGCG
CACCATCTCTTTCAAGGACGACGGCACTTACAAGACCCGCGCCGAGGTGAAGTTCGAGGGCGACACCCTG
GTGAACCGCATCGAGCTGAAGGGCATCGACTTCAAGGAGGACGGCAACATCCTGGGGCACAAGCTGGAGT
ACAACTTCAACAGCCACAACGTCTATATCACTGCCGACAAGCAGAAGAACGGCATCAAGGCCAACTTCAA
GATCCGCCACAACGTTGAGGACGGCAGCGTGCAGCTCGCCGACCACTACCAGCAGAACACCCCCATCGGC
GACGGCCCCGTGCTGCTGCCCGACAACCACTACCTGAGCACCCAGTCCAAGCTGAGCAAAGACCCCAACG
AGAAGCGCGATCACATGGTCCTGCTGGAGTTCGTGACCGCCGCCGGGATCACTCTCGGCATGGACGAGCT
GTACAAGTAAGGATATCTAGACCCAGCTTTCTTGTACAAAGTGGTTGATAACAGCGCTTAG
Features (pLannotate 1.2.2; 23 found; start..end, strand, type, name):
     17..130     -  CDS            bah (fragment): BAH_STRHY - Protein inferred from homology: Swiss-Prot protein existence level 3. This protein removes the N-acetyl group from bialaphos as one of the final steps of the bialaphos biosynthetic pathway. From Streptomyces hygroscopicus.
    145..696     -  CDS            BlpR: phosphinothricin acetyltransferase; Streptomyces hygroscopicus bar; confers resistance to bialophos or phosphinothricin
    748..927     -  promoter       NOS promoter: nopaline synthase promoter
   1007..1336    -  CDS            tnpA (fragment): TN5P_ECOLX - Also known as tnp. Experimental evidence at protein level: Swiss-Prot protein existence level 1. Mediates transposition of transposon Tn5 by a 'cut and paste' mechanism. First, the monomeric transposase binds the 19 bp inverted DNA repeats flanking the transposon. Then, dimerization of the DNA- bound transposase creates a synaptic DNA complex. After nicking of the first DNA strand, excision of the transposon proceeds through a series of intermediates. The transposase then mediates the insertion of the transposon at a new site by strand transfer. The activity of the wild- type tran
   1433..1457    -  misc_feature   LB T-DNA repeat: left border repeat from nopaline C58 T-DNA
   1716..1739    +  promoter       Pc promoter (fragment): intI1 (promoter lies within the coding sequence); class 1 integron promoter
   1915..1971    +  CDS            GmR (fragment): gentamycin acetyltransferase; aacC1; confers resistance to gentamycin
   1982..2769    +  CDS            SmR (fragment): aminoglycoside adenylyltransferase (Murphy, 1985); aadA; confers resistance to spectinomycin and streptomycin
   3015..3603    +  rep_origin     ori: high-copy-number ColE1/pMB1/pBR322/pUC origin of replication
   3789..3929    -  misc_feature   bom: basis of mobility region from pBR322
   4031..4070    -  CDS            rop (fragment): Rop protein, which maintains plasmids at low copy number; rop
   4273..4467    -  rep_origin     pVS1 oriV: origin of replication for the Pseudomonas plasmid pVS1 (Heeb et al., 2000)
   4533..5606    -  CDS            pVS1 RepA: replication protein from the Pseudomonas plasmid pVS1 (Heeb et al., 2000)
   6035..6664    -  CDS            pVS1 StaA: stability protein from the Pseudomonas plasmid pVS1 (Heeb et al., 2000)
   7224..7625    -  CDS            Y4CG_SINFN (fragment): Protein inferred from homology: Swiss-Prot protein existence level 3. From Sinorhizobium fredii (strain NBRC 101917 / NGR234).
   7965..7989    -  misc_feature   RB T-DNA repeat: right border repeat from nopaline C58 T-DNA
   8055..8209    -  CDS            lacZα (fragment): LacZα fragment of β-galactosidase; lacZ fragment
   8212..8232    -  misc_feature   MCS (fragment): pUC18/19 multiple cloning site
   8723..9064    +  promoter       CaMV 35S promoter: strong constitutive promoter from cauliflower mosaic virus
   9090..9114    +  protein_bind   attB1: mutant version of attB; recombination site for the Gateway® BP reaction BP Clonase™
   9138..9845    +  CDS            mCherry: mCherry is a basic (constitutively fluorescent) red fluorescent protein published in 2004, derived from Discosoma sp.. It is reported to be a very rapidly-maturing monomer with low acid sensitivity.
   9861..10580   +  CDS            superfolder GFP: GFP variant that folds robustly even when fused to poorly folded proteins (Pédelacq et al., 2006) mammalian codon-optimized
  10591..10615   -  protein_bind   attB2: mutant version of attB; recombination site for the Gateway® BP reaction BP Clonase™
