[The description below was written by a language model from this plasmid's Addgene catalogue record and pLannotate feature annotations shown in this document.]
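Description:
pGWB602-mCherry-sfGFP is a binary T-DNA vector built on the Gateway-compatible pGWB602 backbone for Agrobacterium-mediated transformation of plants. It carries two replication systems. A ColE1/pMB1-type origin, with the pBR322 bom mobilisation region, serves for propagation in E. coli. The pVS1 oriV, with its RepA replication protein and StaA stability protein, allows stable maintenance in Agrobacterium. Bacterial selection is by spectinomycin through an aadA (SmR) aminoglycoside adenylyltransferase gene located outside the T-DNA borders.

Between the nopaline-type right and left border repeats lie two plant cassettes. The payload is a tandem fusion of the red fluorescent protein mCherry and superfolder GFP, driven by the strong constitutive CaMV 35S promoter. The fusion is flanked by attB1 and attB2 sites, which suggests it was introduced by Gateway recombination, although the record lists the cloning method as unknown. The second cassette, near the left border, is the bar gene (phosphinothricin acetyltransferase) under the NOS promoter, which provides Basta/phosphinothricin selection of transformed plant tissue. No plant terminator is annotated after either coding sequence. Small fragments of lacZα, a pUC multiple cloning site, Tn5 transposase and a gentamicin resistance gene appear to be backbone remnants.

The record gives the purpose only as 35S-driven expression of mCherry-sfGFP after Agrobacterium transformation. The associated publication concerns an "organelle glue" approach to engineering plant cell metabolism, but the record does not state the role of this untargeted dual-fluorophore fusion in that work. The catalogue lists a total size of 11,258 bp, whereas the sequenced record annotated here is 10,631 nt; the record does not explain this discrepancy.
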