Addgene plasmid #213860: pGWB602-mCherry-sfGFP
Purpose: For Agrobacterium transformation. mCherry-sfGFP under the control of the cauliflower mosaic virus (CaMV) 35S promoter.
Depositing lab: Yutaka Kodama. Depositing organization: Utsunomiya University. Publication: Using the organelle glue technique to engineer the plant cell metabolome. Ishikawa K, Kobayashi M, Kusano M, Numata K, Kodama Y. Plant Cell Rep. 2023 Mar;42(3):599-607. doi: 10.1007/s00299-023-02982-2. Epub 2023 Jan 27. PubMed 36705704.
Backbone
  Vector backbone: pGWB602
  Total vector size (bp): 11258
  Vector type: Bacterial Expression, Plant Expression
  Selectable markers: Basta
Growth in bacteria
  Bacterial resistance: Spectinomycin, 50 μg/mL
  Growth temperature: 37°C
  Growth strain: DH5alpha
  Copy number: Unknown
Gene/Insert
  Gene/Insert name: mCherry-sfGFP
  Insert size (bp): 1428
  Promoter: CaMV 35S
  Cloning method: Unknown
  Sequencing primers: 5′ Unknown
Terms and licenses: Academic/Nonprofit Terms; Industry Terms: Not Available to Industry
How to cite: pGWB602-mCherry-sfGFP was a gift from Yutaka Kodama (Addgene plasmid # 213860 ; http://n2t.net/addgene:213860 ; RRID:Addgene_213860)
